>Addgene plasmid #27231 | pFSy(336)GW | depositor full sequence | sequence record 11340 | Author sequence
GTCGACGGATCGGGAGATCTCCCGATCCCCTATGGTGCACTCTCAGTACAATCTGCTCTGATGCCGCATA
GTTAAGCCAGTATCTGCTCCCTGCTTGTGTGTTGGAGGTCGCTGAGTAGTGCGCGAGCAAAATTTAAGCT
ACAACAAGGCAAGGCTTGACCGACAATTGCATGAAGAATCTGCTTAGGGTTAGGCGTTTTGCGCTGCTTC
GCGATGTACGGGCCAGATATACGCGTTGACATTGATTATTGACTAGTTATTAATAGTAATCAATTACGGG
GTCATTAGTTCATAGCCCATATATGGAGTTCCGCGTTACATAACTTACGGTAAATGGCCCGCCTGGCTGA
CCGCCCAACGACCCCCGCCCATTGACGTCAATAATGACGTATGTTCCCATAGTAACGCCAATAGGGACTT
TCCATTGACGTCAATGGGTGGAGTATTTACGGTAAACTGCCCACTTGGCAGTACATCAAGTGTATCATAT
GCCAAGTACGCCCCCTATTGACGTCAATGACGGTAAATGGCCCGCCTGGCATTATGCCCAGTACATGACC
TTATGGGACTTTCCTACTTGGCAGTACATCTACGTATTAGTCATCGCTATTACCATGGTGATGCGGTTTT
GGCAGTACATCAATGGGCGTGGATAGCGGTTTGACTCACGGGGATTTCCAAGTCTCCACCCCATTGACGT
CAATGGGAGTTTGTTTTGGCACCAAAATCAACGGGACTTTCCAAAATGTCGTAACAACTCCGCCCCATTG
ACGCAAATGGGCGGTAGGCGTGTACGGTGGGAGGTCTATATAAGCAGCGCGTTTTGCCTGTACTGGGTCT
CTCTGGTTAGACCAGATCTGAGCCTGGGAGCTCTCTGGCTAACTAGGGAACCCACTGCTTAAGCCTCAAT
AAAGCTTGCCTTGAGTGCTTCAAGTAGTGTGTGCCCGTCTGTTGTGTGACTCTGGTAACTAGAGATCCCT
CAGACCCTTTTAGTCAGTGTGGAAAATCTCTAGCAGTGGCGCCCGAACAGGGACTTGAAAGCGAAAGGGA
AACCAGAGGAGCTCTCTCGACGCAGGACTCGGCTTGCTGAAGCGCGCACGGCAAGAGGCGAGGGGCGGCG
ACTGGTGAGTACGCCAAAAATTTTGACTAGCGGAGGCTAGAAGGAGAGAGATGGGTGCGAGAGCGTCAGT
ATTAAGCGGGGGAGAATTAGATCGCGATGGGAAAAAATTCGGTTAAGGCCAGGGGGAAAGAAAAAATATA
AATTAAAACATATAGTATGGGCAAGCAGGGAGCTAGAACGATTCGCAGTTAATCCTGGCCTGTTAGAAAC
ATCAGAAGGCTGTAGACAAATACTGGGACAGCTACAACCATCCCTTCAGACAGGATCAGAAGAACTTAGA
TCATTATATAATACAGTAGCAACCCTCTATTGTGTGCATCAAAGGATAGAGATAAAAGACACCAAGGAAG
CTTTAGACAAGATAGAGGAAGAGCAAAACAAAAGTAAGACCACCGCACAGCAAGCGGCCGCTGATCTTCA
GACCTGGAGGAGGAGATATGAGGGACAATTGGAGAAGTGAATTATATAAATATAAAGTAGTAAAAATTGA
ACCATTAGGAGTAGCACCCACCAAGGCAAAGAGAAGAGTGGTGCAGAGAGAAAAAAGAGCAGTGGGAATA
GGAGCTTTGTTCCTTGGGTTCTTGGGAGCAGCAGGAAGCACTATGGGCGCAGCGTCAATGACGCTGACGG
TACAGGCCAGACAATTATTGTCTGGTATAGTGCAGCAGCAGAACAATTTGCTGAGGGCTATTGAGGCGCA
ACAGCATCTGTTGCAACTCACAGTCTGGGGCATCAAGCAGCTCCAGGCAAGAATCCTGGCTGTGGAAAGA
TACCTAAAGGATCAACAGCTCCTGGGGATTTGGGGTTGCTCTGGAAAACTCATTTGCACCACTGCTGTGC
CTTGGAATGCTAGTTGGAGTAATAAATCTCTGGAACAGATTTGGAATCACACGACCTGGATGGAGTGGGA
CAGAGAAATTAACAATTACACAAGCTTAATACACTCCTTAATTGAAGAATCGCAAAACCAGCAAGAAAAG
AATGAACAAGAATTATTGGAATTAGATAAATGGGCAAGTTTGTGGAATTGGTTTAACATAACAAATTGGC
TGTGGTATATAAAATTATTCATAATGATAGTAGGAGGCTTGGTAGGTTTAAGAATAGTTTTTGCTGTACT
TTCTATAGTGAATAGAGTTAGGCAGGGATATTCACCATTATCGTTTCAGACCCACCTCCCAACCCCGAGG
GGACCCGACAGGCCCGAAGGAATAGAAGAAGAAGGTGGAGAGAGAGACAGAGACAGATCCATTCGATTAG
TGAACGGATCGGCACTGCGTGCGCCAATTCTGCAGACAAATGGCAGTATTCATCCACAATTTTAAAAGAA
AAGGGGGGATTGGGGGGTACAGTGCAGGGGAAAGAATAGTAGACATAATAGCAACAGACATACAAACTAA
AGAATTACAAAAACAAATTACAAAAATTCAAAATTTTCGGGTTTATTACAGGGACAGCAGAGATCCAGTT
TGGTTAATTAATTTAGTACCGCGGACAGAGCCTTCGCCCCCGCTGCCGGCGCGCGCCACCACCTCCCCAG
CACCAAAGGCGGGCTGACGTCACTCTCCAGCCCTCCCCAAACTCCCCTACCTCACCGCCTTGGTCGCGTC
CGTGCAGCGGTGAGTCCAGTCGGGCCGCACCACAAGAGGTGCAAGATAGGGGGGTGCAGGCGCGACCATA
CGCTCTGCGGCGGCAGAGCCTCAGCGCTGCCTCAGTCTGCAGCGGGCAGCAGAGGAGTCGCGTCGTGCCA
GAGAGCGCCGCCGTGCTCCTGAGCCCCTTGCGCTCCGCCCCCGCGGCCCACCGACCCACTGCCCCTTGGA
TCCCCGGGTACCGGTCGCCACCATGGTGAGCAAGGGCGAGGAGCTGTTCACCGGGGTGGTGCCCATCCTG
GTCGAGCTGGACGGCGACGTAAACGGCCACAAGTTCAGCGTGTCCGGCGAGGGCGAGGGCGATGCCACCT
ACGGCAAGCTGACCCTGAAGTTCATCTGCACCACCGGCAAGCTGCCCGTGCCCTGGCCCACCCTCGTGAC
CACCCTGACCTACGGCGTGCAGTGCTTCAGCCGCTACCCCGACCACATGAAGCAGCACGACTTCTTCAAG
TCCGCCATGCCCGAAGGCTACGTCCAGGAGCGCACCATCTTCTTCAAGGACGACGGCAACTACAAGACCC
GCGCCGAGGTGAAGTTCGAGGGCGACACCCTGGTGAACCGCATCGAGCTGAAGGGCATCGACTTCAAGGA
GGACGGCAACATCCTGGGGCACAAGCTGGAGTACAACTACAACAGCCACAACGTCTATATCATGGCCGAC
AAGCAGAAGAACGGCATCAAGGTGAACTTCAAGATCCGCCACAACATCGAGGACGGCAGCGTGCAGCTCG
CCGACCACTACCAGCAGAACACCCCCATCGGCGACGGCCCCGTGCTGCTGCCCGACAACCACTACCTGAG
CACCCAGTCCGCCCTGAGCAAAGACCCCAACGAGAAGCGCGATCACATGGTCCTGCTGGAGTTCGTGACC
GCCGCCGGGATCACTCTCGGCATGGACGAGCTGTACAAGTAAAGCGGCCGCGACTCTAGAATTCGATATC
AAGCTTATCGATAATCAACCTCTGGATTACAAAATTTGTGAAAGATTGACTGGTATTCTTAACTATGTTG
CTCCTTTTACGCTATGTGGATACGCTGCTTTAATGCCTTTGTATCATGCTATTGCTTCCCGTATGGCTTT
CATTTTCTCCTCCTTGTATAAATCCTGGTTGCTGTCTCTTTATGAGGAGTTGTGGCCCGTTGTCAGGCAA
CGTGGCGTGGTGTGCACTGTGTTTGCTGACGCAACCCCCACTGGTTGGGGCATTGCCACCACCTGTCAGC
TCCTTTCCGGGACTTTCGCTTTCCCCCTCCCTATTGCCACGGCGGAACTCATCGCCGCCTGCCTTGCCCG
CTGCTGGACAGGGGCTCGGCTGTTGGGCACTGACAATTCCGTGGTGTTGTCGGGGAAATCATCGTCCTTT
CCTTGGCTGCTCGCCTGTGTTGCCACCTGGATTCTGCGCGGGACGTCCTTCTGCTACGTCCCTTCGGCCC
TCAATCCAGCGGACCTTCCTTCCCGCGGCCTGCTGCCGGCTCTGCGGCCTCTTCCGCGTCTTCGCCTTCG
CCCTCAGACGAGTCGGATCTCCCTTTGGGCCGCCTCCCCGCATCGATACCGTCGACCTCGAGACCTAGAA
AAACATGGAGCAATCACAAGTAGCAATACAGCAGCTACCAATGCTGATTGTGCCTGGCTAGAAGCACAAG
AGGAGGAGGAGGTGGGTTTTCCAGTCACACCTCAGGTACCTTTAAGACCAATGACTTACAAGGCAGCTGT
AGATCTTAGCCACTTTTTAAAAGAAAAGGGGGGACTGGAAGGGCTAATTCACTCCCAACGAAGACAAGAT
ATCCTTGATCTGTGGATCTACCACACACAAGGCTACTTCCCTGATTGGCAGAACTACACACCAGGGCCAG
GGATCAGATATCCACTGACCTTTGGATGGTGCTACAAGCTAGTACCAGTTGAGCAAGAGAAGGTAGAAGA
AGCCAATGAAGGAGAGAACACCCGCTTGTTACACCCTGTGAGCCTGCATGGGATGGATGACCCGGAGAGA
GAAGTATTAGAGTGGAGGTTTGACAGCCGCCTAGCATTTCATCACATGGCCCGAGAGCTGCATCCGGACT
GTACTGGGTCTCTCTGGTTAGACCAGATCTGAGCCTGGGAGCTCTCTGGCTAACTAGGGAACCCACTGCT
TAAGCCTCAATAAAGCTTGCCTTGAGTGCTTCAAGTAGTGTGTGCCCGTCTGTTGTGTGACTCTGGTAAC
TAGAGATCCCTCAGACCCTTTTAGTCAGTGTGGAAAATCTCTAGCAGGGCCCGTTTAAACCCGCTGATCA
GCCTCGACTGTGCCTTCTAGTTGCCAGCCATCTGTTGTTTGCCCCTCCCCCGTGCCTTCCTTGACCCTGG
AAGGTGCCACTCCCACTGTCCTTTCCTAATAAAATGAGGAAATTGCATCGCATTGTCTGAGTAGGTGTCA
TTCTATTCTGGGGGGTGGGGTGGGGCAGGACAGCAAGGGGGAGGATTGGGAAGACAATAGCAGGCATGCT
GGGGATGCGGTGGGCTCTATGGCTTCTGAGGCGGAAAGAACCAGCTGGGGCTCTAGGGGGTATCCCC
[124 nt withheld, positions 5318-5441]
C
[91 nt withheld, positions 5443-5533]
A
[49 nt withheld, positions 5535-5583]
CCTTTGACGTTGGAGTCCACGTTCTTT
[37 nt withheld, positions 5611-5647]
ACCCTATCTCGGTCTATTCTTTTGATTTATAAGGGATTTTGCCGATTTCGGCCTATTGGTTAAAAAATGA
GCTGATTTAACAAAAATTTAACGCGAATTAATTCTGTGGAATGTGTGTCAGTTAGGGTGTGGAAAGTCCC
CAGGCTCCCCAGCAGGCAGAAGTATGCAAAGCATGCATCTCAATTAGTCAGCAACCAGGTGTGGAAAGTC
CCCAGGCTCCCCAGCAGGCAGAAGTATGCAAAGCATGCATCTCAATTAGTCAGCAACCATAGTCCCGCCC
CTAACTCCGCCCATCCCGCCCCTAACTCCGCCCAGTTCCGCCCATTCTCCGCCCCATGGCTGACTAATTT
TTTTTATTTATGCAGAGGCCGAGGCCGCCTCTGCCTCTGAGCTATTCCAGAAGTAGTGAGGAGGCTTTTT
TGGAGGCCTAGGCTTTTGCAAAAAGCTCCCGGGAGCTTGTATATCCATTTTCGGATCTGATCAGCACGTG
TTGACAATTAATCATCGGCATAGTATATCGGCATAGTATAATACGACAAGGTGAGGAACTAAACCATGGC
CAAGTTGACCAGTGCCGTTCCGGTGCTCACCGCGCGCGACGTCGCCGGAGCGGTCGAGTTCTGGACCGAC
CGGCTCGGGTTCTCCCGGGACTTCGTGGAGGACGACTTCGCCGGTGTGGTCCGGGACGACGTGACCCTGT
TCATCAGCGCGGTCCAGGACCAGGTGGTGCCGGACAACACCCTGGCCTGGGTGTGGGTGCGCGGCCTGGA
CGAGCTGTACGCCGAGTGGTCGGAGGTCGTGTCCACGAACTTCCGGGACGCCTCCGGGCCGGCCATGACC
GAGATCGGCGAGCAGCCGTGGGGGCGGGAGTTCGCCCTGCGCGACCCGGCCGGCAACTGCGTGCACTTCG
TGGCCGAGGAGCAGGACTGACACGTGCTACGAGATTTCGATTCCACCGCCGCCTTCTATGAAAGGTTGGG
CTTCGGAATCGTTTTCCGGGACGCCGGCTGGATGATCCTCCAGCGCGGGGATCTCATGCTGGAGTTCTTC
GCCCACCCCAACTTGTTTATTGCAGCTTATAATGGTTACAAATAAAGCAATAGCATCACAAATTTCACAA
ATAAAGCATTTTTTTCACTGCATTCTAGTTGTGGTTTGTCCAAACTCATCAATGTATCTTATCATGTCTG
TATACCGTCGACCTCTAGCTAGAGCTTGGCGTAATCATGGTCATAGCTGTTTCCTGTGTGAAATTGTTAT
CCGCTCACAATTCCACACAACATACGAGCCGGAAGCATAAAGTGTAAAGCCTGGGGTGCCTAATGAGTGA
GCTAACTCACATTAATTGCGTTGCGCTCACTGCCCGCTTTCCAGTCGGGAAACCTGTCGTGCCAGCTGCA
TTAATGAATCGGCCAACGCGCGGGGAGAGGCGGTTTGCGTATTGGGCGCTCTTCCGCTTCCTCGCTCACT
GACTCGCTGCGCTCGGTCGTTCGGCTGCGGCGAGCGGTATCAGCTCACTCAAAGGCGGTAATACGGTTAT
CCACAGAATCAGGGGATAACGCAGGAAAGAACATGTGAGCAAAAGGCCAGCAAAAGGCCAGGAACCGTAA
AAAGGCCGCGTTGCTGGCGTTTTTCCATAGGCTCCGCCCCCCTGACGAGCATCACAAAAATCGACGCTCA
AGTCAGAGGTGGCGAAACCCGACAGGACTATAAAGATACCAGGCGTTTCCCCCTGGAAGCTCCCTCGTGC
GCTCTCCTGTTCCGACCCTGCCGCTTACCGGATACCTGTCCGCCTTTCTCCCTTCGGGAAGCGTGGCGCT
TTCTCATAGCTCACGCTGTAGGTATCTCAGTTCGGTGTAGGTCGTTCGCTCCAAGCTGGGCTGTGTGCAC
GAACCCCCCGTTCAGCCCGACCGCTGCGCCTTATCCGGTAACTATCGTCTTGAGTCCAACCCGGTAAGAC
ACGACTTATCGCCACTGGCAGCAGCCACTGGTAACAGGATTAGCAGAGCGAGGTATGTAGGCGGTGCTAC
AGAGTTCTTGAAGTGGTGGCCTAACTACGGCTACACTAGAAGAACAGTATTTGGTATCTGCGCTCTGCTG
AAGCCAGTTACCTTCGGAAAAAGAGTTGGTAGCTCTTGATCCGGCAAACAAACCACCGCTGGTAGCGGTG
GTTTTTTTGTTTGCAAGCAGCAGATTACGCGCAGAAAAAAAGGATCTCAAGAAGATCCTTTGATCTTTTC
TACGGGGTCTGACGCTCAGTGGAACGAAAACTCACGTTAAGGGATTTTGGTCATGAGATTATCAAAAAGG
ATCTTCACCTAGATCCTTTTAAATTAAAAATGAAGTTTTAAATCAATCTAAAGTATATATGAGTAAACTT
GGTCTGACAGTTACCAATGCTTAATCAGTGAGGCACCTATCTCAGCGATCTGTCTATTTCGTTCATCCAT
AGTTGCCTGACTCCCCGTCGTGTAGATAACTACGATACGGGAGGGCTTACCATCTGGCCCCAGTGCTGCA
ATGATACCGCGAGACCCACGCTCACCGGCTCCAGATTTATCAGCAATAAACCAGCCAGCCGGAAGGGCCG
AGCGCAGAAGTGGTCCTGCAACTTTATCCGCCTCCATCCAGTCTATTAATTGTTGCCGGGAAGCTAGAGT
AAGTAGTTCGCCAGTTAATAGTTTGCGCAACGTTGTTGCCATTGCTACAGGCATCGTGGTGTCACGCTCG
TCGTTTGGTATGGCTTCATTCAGCTCCGGTTCCCAACGATCAAGGCGAGTTACATGATCCCCCATGTTGT
GCAAAAAAGCGGTTAGCTCCTTCGGTCCTCCGATCGTTGTCAGAAGTAAGTTGGCCGCAGTGTTATCACT
CATGGTTATGGCAGCACTGCATAATTCTCTTACTGTCATGCCATCCGTAAGATGCTTTTCTGTGACTGGT
GAGTACTCAACCAAGTCATTCTGAGAATAGTGTATGCGGCGACCGAGTTGCTCTTGCCCGGCGTCAATAC
GGGATAATACCGCGCCACATAGCAGAACTTTAAAAGTGCTCATCATTGGAAAACGTTCTTCGGGGCGAAA
ACTCTCAAGGATCTTACCGCTGTTGAGATCCAGTTCGATGTAACCCACTCGTGCACCCAACTGATCTTCA
GCATCTTTTACTTTCACCAGCGTTTCTGGGTGAGCAAAAACAGGAAGGCAAAATGCCGCAAAAAAGGGAA
TAAGGGCGACACGGAAATGTTGAATACTCATACTCTTCCTTTTTCAATATTATTGAAGCATTTATCAGGG
TTATTGTCTCATGAGCGGATACATATTTGAATGTATTTAGAAAAATAAACAAATAGGGGTTCCGCGCACA
TTTCCCCGAAAAGTGCCACCTGAC
Features (pLannotate 1.2.2; 29 found; start..end, strand, type, name):
     31..83      -  misc_feature   bom (fragment): basis of mobility region from pBR322
    238..617     +  enhancer       CMV enhancer: human cytomegalovirus immediate early enhancer
    618..817     +  promoter       CMV promoter: human cytomegalovirus (CMV) immediate early promoter
    835..1015    +  LTR            5' LTR (truncated): truncated 5' long terminal repeat (LTR) from HIV-1
   1062..1187    +  misc_feature   HIV-1 Ψ: packaging signal of human immunodeficiency virus type 1
   1171..1534    +  CDS            HIV-1 gag (fragment): gag protein from human immunodeficiency virus 1; gag
   1680..1913    +  misc_feature   RRE: The Rev response element (RRE) of HIV-1 allows for Rev-dependent mRNA export from the nucleus to the cytoplasm.
   2290..2390    +  CDS            Rev (fragment): human immunodeficiency virus 1 (HIV-1) Rev protein; rev; enhances nuclear export of unspliced and incompletely spliced viral mRNAs
   2440..2557    +  misc_feature   cPPT/CTS: central polypurine tract and central termination sequence of HIV-1
   2963..3682    +  CDS            EGFP: the original enhanced GFP (Yang et al., 1996) mammalian codon-optimized
   3699..3723    +  misc_feature   MCS (fragment): pBluescript multiple cloning site
   3723..4311    +  misc_feature   WPRE: woodchuck hepatitis virus posttranscriptional regulatory element
   4248..4829    +  CDS            nef (fragment): NEF_HV1H2 - Experimental evidence at protein level: Swiss-Prot protein existence level 1. Extracellular Nef protein targets CD4(+) T-lymphocytes for apoptosis by interacting with CXCR4 surface receptors. From Human immunodeficiency virus type 1 group M subtype B (isolate HXB2) (HIV-1).
   4836..5016    +  LTR            5' LTR (truncated): truncated 5' long terminal repeat (LTR) from HIV-1
   5048..5272    +  polyA_signal   bGH poly(A) signal: bovine growth hormone polyadenylation signal
   5276..5297    +  promoter       SV40 promoter (fragment): SV40 enhancer and early promoter
   5318..5746    +  rep_origin     f1 ori (sequence partly withheld): f1 bacteriophage origin of replication; arrow indicates direction of (+) strand synthesis
   5760..6089    +  promoter       SV40 promoter: SV40 enhancer and early promoter
   6137..6184    +  promoter       EM7 promoter: synthetic bacterial promoter&nbsp
   6203..6577    +  CDS            BleoR: antibiotic-binding protein; Sh ble from Streptoalloteichus hindustanus; confers resistance to bleomycin, phleomycin, and Zeocin™
   6587..6712    +  CDS            ble (fragment): BLE_KLEPN - Experimental evidence at protein level: Swiss-Prot protein existence level 1. Binding protein with a strong affinity to the bleomycin family of antibiotics. Binds to CL990; an antimitotic-antibiotic compound. From Klebsiella pneumoniae.
   6707..6828    +  polyA_signal   SV40 poly(A) signal: SV40 polyadenylation signal
   6901..6917    -  protein_bind   lac operator: The lac repressor binds to the lac operator to inhibit transcription in E. coli. This inhibition can be relieved by adding lactose or isopropyl-β-D-thiogalactopyranoside (IPTG). lac repressor encoded by lacI
   6925..6955    -  promoter       lac promoter: promoter for the E. coli lac operon
   6970..6991    -  protein_bind   CAP binding site: CAP binding activates transcription in the presence of cAMP. E. coli catabolite activator protein
   7004..7096    -  CDS            lacI (fragment): lac repressor; lacI; The lac repressor binds to the lac operator to inhibit transcription in E. coli. This inhibition can be relieved by adding lactose or isopropyl-β-D-thiogalactopyranoside (IPTG).
   7279..7867    -  rep_origin     ori: high-copy-number ColE1/pMB1/pBR322/pUC origin of replication
   8038..8898    -  CDS            AmpR: β-lactamase; bla; confers resistance to ampicillin, carbenicillin, and related antibiotics
   8899..9003    -  promoter       AmpR promoter: bla
