[The description below was written by a language model from this plasmid's Addgene catalogue record and pLannotate feature annotations shown in this document.]
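Description:
pFSy(336)GW is an HIV-1-based lentiviral transfer vector derived from pFUGW, built for expression of EGFP in mammalian cells under the synapsin I promoter. It is propagated in E. coli through a high-copy ColE1/pUC-type origin with ampicillin selection (AmpR with its own promoter). The backbone also carries an f1 origin and an SV40 promoter/EM7-driven BleoR cassette with an SV40 poly(A) signal, which could provide Zeocin-type selection outside the viral genome. The catalogue gives a backbone size of 9,941 bp, whereas the annotated depositor sequence is 9,031 nt. The record does not explain this difference.

The viral genome is transcribed in packaging cells from a CMV enhancer/promoter fused to a truncated 5' LTR. This is followed by the Ψ packaging signal with a partial gag region, the Rev response element for Rev-dependent nuclear export of the full-length RNA, and the cPPT/CTS, which aids nuclear import of the reverse-transcribed genome. The EGFP coding sequence follows, then a WPRE to enhance transcript stability and expression, a truncated 3' LTR, and a bGH polyadenylation signal.

The automated feature table does not annotate the synapsin I promoter. The depositor comment places EGFP under its control, and the roughly 400 bp unannotated gap between the cPPT/CTS and EGFP is where it would be expected. The "336" in the name may refer to the length of the promoter fragment, but the record does not say so. The associated publication concerns lentiviral manipulation of cortical neurons with optical and electrophysiological monitoring in vivo, consistent with use for fluorescent labelling of transduced neurons.
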