Addgene plasmid #27231: pFSy(336)GW
Depositing lab: Pavel Osten. Depositing organization: Max Planck Institute for Medical Research. Publication: Lentivirus-based genetic manipulations of cortical neurons and their optical and electrophysiological monitoring in vivo. Dittgen T, Nimmerjahn A, Komai S, Licznerski P, Waters J, Margrie TW, Helmchen F, Denk W, Brecht M, Osten P. Proc Natl Acad Sci U S A. 2004 Dec 28. 101(52):18206-11. 10.1073/pnas.0407976101 PubMed 15608064.
Backbone
  Vector backbone: pFUGW
  Backbone size w/o insert (bp): 9941
  Vector type: Mammalian Expression, Lentiviral
Growth in bacteria
  Bacterial resistance: Ampicillin, 100 μg/mL
  Growth temperature: 37°C
  Growth strain: Stbl3
  Copy number: Unknown
Gene/Insert
  Gene/Insert name: EGFP
  Tag / fusion protein: EGFP
  Cloning method: Restriction Enzyme
  Sequencing primers: 5′ n/a
Terms and licenses: Academic/Nonprofit Terms; Industry Terms: Not Available to Industry
Depositor comments: Expresses EGFP under the synapsin I promoter
How to cite: pFSy(336)GW was a gift from Pavel Osten (Addgene plasmid # 27231 ; http://n2t.net/addgene:27231 ; RRID:Addgene_27231)
