>Addgene plasmid #27231 | pFSy(336)GW | addgene partial sequence | sequence record 33511 | 27231 with EGFP-N
CCCTTGCTCACCATGGTGGCGACCGGTACCCGGGGATCCAAGGGGCAGTGGGTCGGTGGGCCGCGGGGGC
GGAGCGCAAGGGGCTCAGGAGCACGGCGGCGCTCTCTGGCACGACGCGACTCCTCTGCTGCCCGCTGCAG
ACTGAGGCAGCGCTGAGGCTCTGCCGCCGCAGAGCGTATGGTCGCGCCTGCACCCCCCTATCTTGCACCT
CTTGTGGTGCGGCCCGACTGGACTCACCGCTGCACGGACGCGACCAAGGCGGTGAGGTAGGGGAGTTTGG
GGAGGGCTGGAGAGTGACGTCAGCCCGCCTTTGGTGCTGGGGAGGTGGTGGCGCGCGCCGGCAGCGGGGG
CGAAGGCTCTGTCCGCGGTACTAAATTAATTAACCAAACTGGATCTCTGCTGTCCCTGTAATAAACCCGA
AAATTTTGAATTTTTGTAATTTGTTTTTGTAATTCTTTAGTTTGTATGTCTGTTGCTATTATGTCTACTA
TTCTTTCCCCTGCACTGTACCCCCCAATCCCCCCTTTTCTTTTAAAATTGTGGATGAATACTGCCATTTG
TCTGCAGAATTGGCGCACGCAGTGCCGATCCGTTCACTAATCGAATGGATCTGTCTCTGTCTCTCTCTCC
ACCTTCTTCTTCTATTCCTTCGGGCCTGTCGGGTCCCCTCGGGGTTGGGAGGTGGGTCTGAAACGATAAT
GGTGAATATCCCTGCCTAACTCTATTCACTATAGAAAGTACAGCAAAAACTATTCTTAAACCTACCAAGC
CTCCTACTATCATTATGAATAATTTTATATACCACAGCCAATTTGTTATGTTAAACCAATTCCACAAACT
TGCCCATTTATCTAATTCCAATA
